Addgene plasmid #80172: 35S-frGC155-MXMT-NosT
Purpose: BiFC vector for transient expression of frGC155-MXMT in plants
Depositing lab: Yutaka Kodama. Depositing organization: Utsunomiya University. Publication: In planta comparative analysis of improved green fluorescent proteins with reference to fluorescence intensity and bimolecular fluorescence complementation ability. Fujii Y, Kodama Y. Plant Biotech. 2015; 32(1): 81-87. 10.5511/plantbiotechnology.15.0120a.
Backbone
  Vector backbone: pBRN169-MXMT
  Backbone manufacturer: Kodama and Wada 2009
  Backbone size w/o insert (bp): 3465
  Total vector size (bp): 4854
  Modifications to backbone: PCR-amplied DNA fragments (frGC) for BiFC fragments were subcloned into the NcoI/BsrGI site of pBRN169-MXMT vector.
  Vector type: Plant Expression
Growth in bacteria
  Bacterial resistance: Ampicillin, 100 μg/mL
  Growth temperature: 37°C
  Growth strain: DH5alpha
  Copy number: Unknown
Gene/Insert
  Gene/Insert name: frGFP(156-238) (alt name: frGC155)
  Species: Synthetic
  Insert size (bp): 258
  Promoter: CaMV 35S promoter
  Tag / fusion protein: frGC155 (N terminal on insert)
  Cloning method: Restriction Enzyme; 5′ cloning site NcoⅠ (not destroyed); 3′ cloning site BsrGⅠ (not destroyed)
  Sequencing primers: 5′ GGATCCATGGTGGACAAGCAGAAGAACGGC; 3′ TTACTTGTACAGCTCGTCCATGCCGAGAGT
Terms and licenses: Academic/Nonprofit Terms; Industry Terms: Not Available to Industry
How to cite: 35S-frGC155-MXMT-NosT was a gift from Yutaka Kodama (Addgene plasmid # 80172 ; http://n2t.net/addgene:80172 ; RRID:Addgene_80172)
