[The description below was written by a language model from this plasmid's Addgene catalogue record and pLannotate feature annotations shown in this document.]
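Description:
35S-frGC155-MXMT-NosT is a small (about 4.9 kb) plant expression plasmid for bimolecular fluorescence complementation (BiFC) assays by transient expression in plant cells. It is built on the pBRN169-MXMT backbone, a pUC-type plasmid rather than a binary T-DNA vector. No T-DNA borders or plant selectable marker are annotated, which fits direct, transient delivery. In E. coli it replicates from a high-copy ColE1/pUC origin and is selected with ampicillin through the β-lactamase gene. The remaining bacterial annotations (lacZα, lac promoter/operator, lacI, rop and bom fragments) are remnants of the cloning vector.

The expression cassette is driven by the constitutive CaMV 35S promoter, followed by the tobacco mosaic virus Ω leader, which enhances translation. The open reading frame begins with frGC155, a 258 bp synthetic fragment encoding residues 156–238 of the improved green fluorescent protein frGFP, inserted between the NcoI and BsrGI sites. The annotation software labels this segment as a fragment of P4-3E, a related Aequorea victoria-derived fluorescent protein, reflecting sequence similarity rather than a different insert. It is annotated as directly abutting MXMT1, the coffee (Coffea arabica) gene also known as CTS1, so the C-terminal GFP fragment sits at the N terminus of MXMT. A nopaline synthase terminator supplies the polyadenylation signal.

On its own the fusion should be non-fluorescent. When co-expressed with a partner protein carrying the complementary N-terminal frGFP fragment, interaction between the partners can bring the two halves together and reconstitute fluorescence. The associated work compared improved GFP variants in planta for brightness and BiFC ability. The record does not state the intended partner construct.
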