Features (pLannotate 1.2.2; 20 found; start..end, strand, type, name):
     21..365     +  promoter       CaMV 35S promoter: strong constitutive promoter from cauliflower mosaic virus
    317..363     +  promoter       minimal CaMV 35S promoter: minimal 35S promoter from cauliflower mosaic virus
    385..440     +  misc_feature   TMV Ω: translational enhancer from the tobacco mosaic virus 5'-leader sequence (Gallie et al., 1988)
    442..459     -  misc_feature   MCS (fragment): pUC18/19 multiple cloning site
    460..717     +  CDS            P4-3E (fragment): P4-3E is a basic (constitutively fluorescent) blue fluorescent protein published in 1998, derived from Aequorea victoria.
    718..1851    +  CDS            MXMT1: MXMT1_COFAR - Also known as CTS1 From Coffea arabica (Arabian coffee).
   1872..2124    +  terminator     NOS terminator: nopaline synthase terminator and poly(A) signal
   2125..2141    -  promoter       tet promoter (fragment): E. coli promoter for tetracycline efflux protein gene
   2180..2201    -  CDS            lacZα (fragment): LacZα fragment of β-galactosidase; lacZ fragment
   2221..2237    -  protein_bind   lac operator: The lac repressor binds to the lac operator to inhibit transcription in E. coli. This inhibition can be relieved by adding lactose or isopropyl-β-D-thiogalactopyranoside (IPTG). lac repressor encoded by lacI
   2245..2275    -  promoter       lac promoter: promoter for the E. coli lac operon
   2290..2311    -  protein_bind   CAP binding site: CAP binding activates transcription in the presence of cAMP. E. coli catabolite activator protein
   2324..2416    -  CDS            lacI (fragment): lac repressor; lacI; The lac repressor binds to the lac operator to inhibit transcription in E. coli. This inhibition can be relieved by adding lactose or isopropyl-β-D-thiogalactopyranoside (IPTG).
   2599..3187    -  rep_origin     ori: high-copy-number ColE1/pMB1/pBR322/pUC origin of replication
   3358..4218    -  CDS            AmpR: β-lactamase; bla; confers resistance to ampicillin, carbenicillin, and related antibiotics
   4219..4323    -  promoter       AmpR promoter: bla
   4418..4453    +  CDS            rop (fragment): Rop protein, which maintains plasmids at low copy number; rop
   4555..4654    +  misc_feature   bom (fragment): basis of mobility region from pBR322
   4660..4814    -  CDS            lacZα (fragment): LacZα fragment of β-galactosidase; lacZ fragment
   4817..4853    -  misc_feature   MCS (fragment): pUC18/19 multiple cloning site
>Addgene plasmid #80172 | 35S-frGC155-MXMT-NosT | depositor full sequence | sequence record 167548 | 35S-frGC155-MXMT-NosT sequence 4854 bps
CTCAGAAGACCGAGGGCTATTGAGACTTTTCAACAAAGGGTAATATCGGGAAACCTCCTCGGATTCCATT
GCCCAGCTATCTGTCACTTATCGAAAGGACAGTAGAAAAGGAAGGTGGCTCCTACAAATGCCATCATTGC
GATAAAGGAAAGGCTATCGTTCAAGATGCCTCTACCGACAGTGGTCCCAAAGATGGACCCCCACCCACGA
GGAACATCGTGGAAAAAGAAGACGTTCCAACCACGTCTTCAAAGCAAGTGGATTGATGTGATATCTCCAC
TGACGTAAGGGATGACGCACAATCCCACTATCCTTCGCAAGACCCTTCCTCTATATAAGGAAGTTCATTT
CATTTGGAGAGGACAGGCTTCTTGAGATCCTTCAACAATTACCAACAACAACAAACAACAAACAACATTA
CAATTACTATTTACAATTACAGTCGACTCTAGAGGATCCATGGCCGACAAGCAGAAGAACGGCATCAAGG
CCAACTTCAAGATCCGCCACAACATCGAGGACGGCAGCGTGCAGCTCGCCGACCACTACCAGCAGAACAC
CCCCATCGGCGACGGCCCCGTGCTGCTGCCCGACAACCACTACCTGAGCACCCAGTCCGCCCTGAGCAAA
GACCCCAACGAGAAGCGCGATCACATGGTCCTGCTGGAGTTCGTGACCGCCGCCGGGATCACTCACGGCA
TGGACGAGCTGTACAAGATGGAGCTCCAAGAAGTCCTGCATATGAATGAAGGTGAAGGCGATACAAGCTA
CGCCAAGAATGCATCCTACAATCTGGCTCTTGCCAAGGTGAAACCTTTCCTTGAACAATGCATACGAGAA
TTGTTGCGGGCCAACTTGCCCAACATCAACAAGTGCATTAAAGTTGCGGATTTGGGATGCGCTTCTGGAC
CAAACACACTTTTAACAGTGCGGGACATTGTGCAAAGTATTGACAAAGTTGGCCAGGAAGAGAAGAATGA
ATTAGAACGTCCCACCATTCAGATTTTTCTGAATGATCTTTTCCAAAATGATTTCAATTCGGTTTTCAAG
TTGCTGCCAAGCTTCTACCGCAAACTCGAGAAAGAAAATGGACGCAAGATAGGATCGTGCCTAATAAGCG
CAATGCCTGGCTCTTTCTACGGCAGACTCTTCCCCGAGGAGTCCATGCATTTTTTGCACTCTTGTTACAG
TGTTCATTGGTTATCTCAGGTTCCCAGCGGTTTGGTGATTGAATTGGGGATTGGTGCAAACAAAGGGAGT
ATTTACTCTTCCAAAGGATGTCGTCCGCCCGTCCAGAAGGCATATTTGGATCAATTTACGAAAGATTTTA
CCACATTTCTAAGGATTCATTCGAAAGAGTTGTTTTCACGTGGCCGAATGCTCCTTACCTGCATTTGTAA
AGTAGATGAATTCGACGAACCGAATCCCCTAGACTTACTTGACATGGCAATAAACGACTTGATTGTTGAG
GGACTTCTGGAGGAAGAAAAATTGGATAGTTTCAATATTCCATTCTTTACACCTTCAGCAGAAGAAGTAA
AGTGCATAGTTGAGGAGGAAGGTTCTTGCGAAATTTTATATCTGGAGACTTTTAAGGCCCATTATGATGC
TGCCTTCTCTATTGATGATGATTACCCAGTAAGATCCCATGAACAAATTAAAGCAGAGTATGTGGCATCA
TTAATTAGATCAGTTTACGAACCCATCCTCGCAAGTCATTTTGGAGAAGCTATTATGCCTGACTTATTCC
ACAGGCTTGCGAAGCATGCAGCAAAGGTTCTCCACATGGGCAAAGGCTGCTATAATAATCTTATCATTTC
TCTCGCCAAAAAGCCAGAGAAGTCAGACGTGTAAGCGGCCGCCCGGCTGCAGATCGTTCAAACATTTGGC
AATAAAGTTTCTTAAGATTGAATCCTGTTGCCGGTCTTGCGATGATTATCATATAATTTCTGTTGAATTA
CGTTAAGCATGTAATAATTAACATGTAATGCATGACGTTATTTATGAGATGGGTTTTTATGATTAGAGTC
CCGCAATTATACATTTAATACGCGATAGAAAACAAAATATAGCGCGCAAACTAGGATAAATTATCGCGCG
CGGTGTCATCTATGTTACTAGATCCGATGATAAGCTGTCAAACATAGAATTCGTAATCATGGTCATAGCT
GTTTCCTGTGTGAATTCGTAATCATGGTCATAGCTGTTTCCTGTGTGAAATTGTTATCCGCTCACAATTC
CACACAACATACGAGCCGGAAGCATAAAGTGTAAAGCCTGGGGTGCCTAATGAGTGAGCTAACTCACATT
AATTGCGTTGCGCTCACTGCCCGCTTTCCAGTCGGGAAACCTGTCGTGCCAGCTGCATTAATGAATCGGC
CAACGCGCGGGGAGAGGCGGTTTGCGTATTGGGCGCTCTTCCGCTTCCTCGCTCACTGACTCGCTGCGCT
CGGTCGTTCGGCTGCGGCGAGCGGTATCAGCTCACTCAAAGGCGGTAATACGGTTATCCACAGAATCAGG
GGATAACGCAGGAAAGAACATGTGAGCAAAAGGCCAGCAAAAGGCCAGGAACCGTAAAAAGGCCGCGTTG
CTGGCGTTTTTCCATAGGCTCCGCCCCCCTGACGAGCATCACAAAAATCGACGCTCAAGTCAGAGGTGGC
GAAACCCGACAGGACTATAAAGATACCAGGCGTTTCCCCCTGGAAGCTCCCTCGTGCGCTCTCCTGTTCC
GACCCTGCCGCTTACCGGATACCTGTCCGCCTTTCTCCCTTCGGGAAGCGTGGCGCTTTCTCATAGCTCA
CGCTGTAGGTATCTCAGTTCGGTGTAGGTCGTTCGCTCCAAGCTGGGCTGTGTGCACGAACCCCCCGTTC
AGCCCGACCGCTGCGCCTTATCCGGTAACTATCGTCTTGAGTCCAACCCGGTAAGACACGACTTATCGCC
ACTGGCAGCAGCCACTGGTAACAGGATTAGCAGAGCGAGGTATGTAGGCGGTGCTACAGAGTTCTTGAAG
TGGTGGCCTAACTACGGCTACACTAGAAGAACAGTATTTGGTATCTGCGCTCTGCTGAAGCCAGTTACCT
TCGGAAAAAGAGTTGGTAGCTCTTGATCCGGCAAACAAACCACCGCTGGTAGCGGTGGTTTTTTTGTTTG
CAAGCAGCAGATTACGCGCAGAAAAAAAGGATCTCAAGAAGATCCTTTGATCTTTTCTACGGGGTCTGAC
GCTCAGTGGAACGAAAACTCACGTTAAGGGATTTTGGTCATGAGATTATCAAAAAGGATCTTCACCTAGA
TCCTTTTAAATTAAAAATGAAGTTTTAAATCAATCTAAAGTATATATGAGTAAACTTGGTCTGACAGTTA
CCAATGCTTAATCAGTGAGGCACCTATCTCAGCGATCTGTCTATTTCGTTCATCCATAGTTGCCTGACTC
CCCGTCGTGTAGATAACTACGATACGGGAGGGCTTACCATCTGGCCCCAGTGCTGCAATGATACCGCGAG
ACCCACGCTCACCGGCTCCAGATTTATCAGCAATAAACCAGCCAGCCGGAAGGGCCGAGCGCAGAAGTGG
TCCTGCAACTTTATCCGCCTCCATCCAGTCTATTAATTGTTGCCGGGAAGCTAGAGTAAGTAGTTCGCCA
GTTAATAGTTTGCGCAACGTTGTTGCCATTGCTACAGGCATCGTGGTGTCACGCTCGTCGTTTGGTATGG
CTTCATTCAGCTCCGGTTCCCAACGATCAAGGCGAGTTACATGATCCCCCATGTTGTGCAAAAAAGCGGT
TAGCTCCTTCGGTCCTCCGATCGTTGTCAGAAGTAAGTTGGCCGCAGTGTTATCACTCATGGTTATGGCA
GCACTGCATAATTCTCTTACTGTCATGCCATCCGTAAGATGCTTTTCTGTGACTGGTGAGTACTCAACCA
AGTCATTCTGAGAATAGTGTATGCGGCGACCGAGTTGCTCTTGCCCGGCGTCAATACGGGATAATACCGC
GCCACATAGCAGAACTTTAAAAGTGCTCATCATTGGAAAACGTTCTTCGGGGCGAAAACTCTCAAGGATC
TTACCGCTGTTGAGATCCAGTTCGATGTAACCCACTCGTGCACCCAACTGATCTTCAGCATCTTTTACTT
TCACCAGCGTTTCTGGGTGAGCAAAAACAGGAAGGCAAAATGCCGCAAAAAAGGGAATAAGGGCGACACG
GAAATGTTGAATACTCATACTCTTCCTTTTTCAATATTATTGAAGCATTTATCAGGGTTATTGTCTCATG
AGCGGATACATATTTGAATGTATTTAGAAAAATAAACAAATAGGGGTTCCGCGCACATTTCCCCGAAAAG
TGCCACCTGACGTCTAAGAAACCATTATTATCATGACATTAACCTATAAAAATAGGCGTATCACGAGGCC
CTTTCGTCTCGCGCGTTTCGGTGATGACGGTGAAAACCTCTGACACATGCAGCTCCCGGAGACGGTCACA
GCTTGTCTGTAAGCGGATGCCGGGAGCAGACAAGCCCGTCAGGGCGCGTCAGCGGGTGTTGGCGGGTGTC
GGGGCTGGCTTAACTATGCGGCATCAGAGCAGATTGTACTGAGAGTGCACCATATGCGGTGTGAAATACC
GCACAGATGCGTAAGGAGAAAATACCGCATCAGGCGCCATTCGCCATTCAGGCTGCGCAACTGTTGGGAA
GGGCGATCGGTGCGGGCCTCTTCGCTATTACGCCAGCTGGCGAAAGGGGGATGTGCTGCAAGGCGATTAA
GTTGGGTAACGCCAGGGTTTTCCCAGTCACGACGTTGTAAAACGACGGCCAGTGCCAAGCTTGCATGCCT
GCAGGTCGATCTAGAGGATCCCCC
