>Addgene plasmid #80172 | 35S-frGC155-MXMT-NosT | addgene partial sequence | sequence record 157248 | 35S-promoter 5'-CTATCCTTCGCAAGACCCTTC-3'
TTGGAGAGGACAGGCTTCTTGAGATCCTTCAACAATTACCAACAACAACAAACAACAAACAACATTACAA
TTACTATTTACAATTACAGTCGACTCTAGAGGATCCATGGCCGACAAGCAGAAGAACGGCATCAAGGCCA
ACTTCAAGATCCGCCACAACATCGAGGACGGCAGCGTGCAGCTCGCCGACCACTACCAGCAGAACACCCC
CATCGGCGACGGCCCCGTGCTGCTGCCCGACAACCACTACCTGAGCACCCAGTCCGCCCTGAGCAAAGAC
CCCAACGAGAAGCGCGATCACATGGTCCTGCTGGAGTTCGTGACCGCCGCCGGGATCACTCACGGCATGG
ACGAGCTGTACAAGATGGAGCTCCAAGAAGTCCTGCATATGAATGAAGGTGAAGGCGATACAAGCTACGC
CAAGAATGCATCCTACAATCTGGCTCTTGCCAAGGTGAAACCTTTCCTTGAACAATGCATACGAGAATTG
TTGCGGGCCAACTTGCCCAACATCAACAAGTGCATTAAAGTTGCGGATTTGGGATGCGCTTCTGGACCAA
ACACACTTTTAACAGTGCGGGACATTGTGCAAAGTATTGACAAAGTTGGCCAGGAAGAGAAGAATGAATT
AGAACGTCCCACCATTCAGATTTTTCTGAATGATCTTTTCCAAAATGATTTCAATTCGGTTTTCAAGTTG
CTGCCAAGCTTCTACCGCAAACTCGAGAAAGAAAATGGACGCAAGATAGGATCGTGCCTAATAAGCGCAA
TGCCTGGCTCTTTCTACGGCAGACTCTTCCCCGAGGAGTCCATGCATTTTTTGCACTCTTGTTACAGTGT
TCATTGGTTATCTCAGGTTCCCAGCGGTTTGGTGATTGAATTGGGGATTGGTGCAAACAAAGGGAGTATT
TACTCTTCCAAAGGATGTCGTCCGCCCGTCCAGAAGGCATATTTGGATCAATTTACGAAAGATTTTACCA
CATTTCTAAGGATTCATTCGAAAGAGTTGTTTTCACGTGGCCGAATGCTCCTTACCTGCATTTGTAAAGT
AGATGAATTCGACGAACCGAATCCCCTAGA
