>Addgene plasmid #80172 | 35S-frGC155-MXMT-NosT | addgene partial sequence | sequence record 157249 | NOSterm-R 5'-attgccaaatgtttgaacga-3'
CGTCTGACTTCTCTGGCTTTTTGGCGAGAGAAATGATAAGATTATTATAGCAGCCTTTGCCCATGTGGAG
AACCTTTGCTGCATGCTTCGCAAGCCTGTGGAATAAGTCAGGCATAATAGCTTCTCCAAAATGACTTGCG
AGGATGGGTTCGTAAACTGATCTAATTAATGATGCCACATACTCTGCTTTAATTTGTTCATGGGATCTTA
CTGGGTAATCATCATCAATAGAGAAGGCAGCATCATAATGGGCCTTAAAAGTCTCCAGATATAAAATTTC
GCAAGAACCTTCCTCCTCAACTATGCACTTTACTTCTTCTGCTGAAGGTGTAAAGAATGGAATATTGAAA
CTATCCAATTTTTCTTCCTCCAGAAGTCCCTCAACAATCAAGTCGTTTATTGCCATGTCAAGTAAGTCTA
GGGGATTCGGTTCGTCGAATTCATCTACTTTACAAATGCAGGTAAGGAGCATTCGGCCACGTGAAAACAA
CTCTTTCGAATGAATCCTTAGAAATGTGGTAAAATCTTTCGTAAATTGATCCAAATATGCCTTCTGGACG
GGCGGACGACATCCTTTGGAAGAGTAAATACTCCCTTTGTTTGCACCAATCCCCAATTCAATCACCAAAC
CGCTGGGAACCTGAGATAACCAATGAACACTGTAACAAGAGTGCAAAAAATGCATGGACTCCTCGGGGAA
GAGTCTGCCGTAGAAAGAGCCAGGCATTGCGCTTATTAGGCACGATCCTATCTTGCGTCCATTTTCTTTC
TCGAGTTTGCGGTAGAAGCTTGGCAGCAACTTGAAAACCGAATTGAAATCATTTTGGAAAAGATCATTCA
GAAAAATCTGAATGGTGGGACGTTCTAATTCATTCTTCTCTTCCTGGCCAACTTTGTCAATACTTTGCAC
AATGTCCCGCACTGTTAAAAGTGTGTTTGGTCCAGAAGCGCATCCCAAATCCGCAACTTTAATGCACTTG
TTGATGTTGGGCAAGTTGGCCCGCAACAATTCTCGTATGCATTGTTCAAGGAA
